>Addgene plasmid #20723 | FUW-tetO-hMYC | addgene full sequence | sequence record 326659 | Addgene NGS Result
CGCGTTGACATTGATTATTGACTAGTTATTAATAGTAATCAATTACGGGGTCATTAGTTCATAGCCCATA
TATGGAGTTCCGCGTTACATAACTTACGGTAAATGGCCCGCCTGGCTGACCGCCCAACGACCCCCGCCCA
TTGACGTCAATAATGACGTATGTTCCCATAGTAACGCCAATAGGGACTTTCCATTGACGTCAATGGGTGG
AGTATTTACGGTAAACTGCCCACTTGGCAGTACATCAAGTGTATCATATGCCAAGTACGCCCCCTATTGA
CGTCAATGACGGTAAATGGCCCGCCTGGCATTATGCCCAGTACATGACCTTATGGGACTTTCCTACTTGG
CAGTACATCTACGTATTAGTCATCGCTATTACCATGGTGATGCGGTTTTGGCAGTACATCAATGGGCGTG
GATAGCGGTTTGACTCACGGGGATTTCCAAGTCTCCACCCCATTGACGTCAATGGGAGTTTGTTTTGGCA
CCAAAATCAACGGGACTTTCCAAAATGTCGTAACAACTCCGCCCCATTGACGCAAATGGGCGGTAGGCGT
GTACGGTGGGAGGTCTATATAAGCAGCGCGTTTTGCCTGTACTGGGTCTCTCTGGTTAGACCAGATCTGA
GCCTGGGAGCTCTCTGGCTAACTAGGGAACCCACTGCTTAAGCCTCAATAAAGCTTGCCTTGAGTGCTTC
AAGTAGTGTGTGCCCGTCTGTTGTGTGACTCTGGTAACTAGAGATCCCTCAGACCCTTTTAGTCAGTGTG
GAAAATCTCTAGCAGTGGCGCCCGAACAGGGACTTGAAAGCGAAAGGGAAACCAGAGGAGCTCTCTCGAC
GCAGGACTCGGCTTGCTGAAGCGCGCACGGCAAGAGGCGAGGGGCGGCGACTGGTGAGTACGCCAAAAAT
TTTGACTAGCGGAGGCTAGAAGGAGAGAGATGGGTGCGAGAGCGTCAGTATTAAGCGGGGGAGAATTAGA
TCGCGATGGGAAAAAATTCGGTTAAGGCCAGGGGGAAAGAAAAAATATAAATTAAAACATATAGTATGGG
CAAGCAGGGAGCTAGAACGATTCGCAGTTAATCCTGGCCTGTTAGAAACATCAGAAGGCTGTAGACAAAT
ACTGGGACAGCTACAACCATCCCTTCAGACAGGATCAGAAGAACTTAGATCATTATATAATACAGTAGCA
ACCCTCTATTGTGTGCATCAAAGGATAGAGATAAAAGACACCAAGGAAGCTTTAGACAAGATAGAGGAAG
AGCAAAACAAAAGTAAGACCACCGCACAGCAAGCGGCCGCTGATCTTCAGACCTGGAGGAGGAGATATGA
GGGACAATTGGAGAAGTGAATTATATAAATATAAAGTAGTAAAAATTGAACCATTAGGAGTAGCACCCAC
CAAGGCAAAGAGAAGAGTGGTGCAGAGAGAAAAAAGAGCAGTGGGAATAGGAGCTTTGTTCCTTGGGTTC
TTGGGAGCAGCAGGAAGCACTATGGGCGCAGCGTCAATGACGCTGACGGTACAGGCCAGACAATTATTGT
CTGGTATAGTGCAGCAGCAGAACAATTTGCTGAGGGCTATTGAGGCGCAACAGCATCTGTTGCAACTCAC
AGTCTGGGGCATCAAGCAGCTCCAGGCAAGAATCCTGGCTGTGGAAAGATACCTAAAGGATCAACAGCTC
CTGGGGATTTGGGGTTGCTCTGGAAAACTCATTTGCACCACTGCTGTGCCTTGGAATGCTAGTTGGAGTA
ATAAATCTCTGGAACAGATTTGGAATCACACGACCTGGATGGAGTGGGACAGAGAAATTAACAATTACAC
AAGCTTAATACACTCCTTAATTGAAGAATCGCAAAACCAGCAAGAAAAGAATGAACAAGAATTATTGGAA
TTAGATAAATGGGCAAGTTTGTGGAATTGGTTTAACATAACAAATTGGCTGTGGTATATAAAATTATTCA
TAATGATAGTAGGAGGCTTGGTAGGTTTAAGAATAGTTTTTGCTGTACTTTCTATAGTGAATAGAGTTAG
GCAGGGATATTCACCATTATCGTTTCAGACCCACCTCCCAACCCCGAGGGGACCCGACAGGCCCGAAGGA
ATAGAAGAAGAAGGTGGAGAGAGAGACAGAGACAGATCCATTCGATTAGTGAACGGATCGGCACTGCGTG
CGCCAATTCTGCAGACAAATGGCAGTATTCATCCACAATTTTAAAAGAAAAGGGGGGATTGGGGGGTACA
GTGCAGGGGAAAGAATAGTAGACATAATAGCAACAGACATACAAACTAAAGAATTACAAAAACAAATTAC
AAAAATTCAAAATTTTCGGGTTTATTACAGGGACAGCAGAGATCCAGTTTGGTTAGATCTCGAGTTTACC
ACTCCCTATCAGTGATAGAGAAAAGTGAAAGTCGAGTTTACCACTCCCTATCAGTGATAGAGAAAAGTGA
AAGTCGAGTTTACCACTCCCTATCAGTGATAGAGAAAAGTGAAAGTCGAGTTTACCACTCCCTATCAGTG
ATAGAGAAAAGTGAAAGTCGAGTTTACCACTCCCTATCAGTGATAGAGAAAAGTGAAAGTCGAGTTTACC
ACTCCCTATCAGTGATAGAGAAAAGTGAAAGTCGAGTTTACCACTCCCTATCAGTGATAGAGAAAAGTGA
AAGTCGAGCTCGGTACCCGGGTCGAGGTAGGCGTGTACGGTGGGAGGCCTATATAAGCAGAGCTCGTTTA
GTGAACCGTCAGATCGCCTGGAGACGCCATCCACGCTGTTTTGACCTCCATAGAAGACACCGGGACCGAT
CCAGCCTCCGCGGCCCCGAATTCCTCTGAAAGGCTCTCCTTGCAGCTGCTTAGACGCTGGATTTTTTTCG
GGTAGTGGAAAACCAGCAGCCTCCCGCGACGATGCCCCTCAACGTTAGCTTCACCAACAGGAACTATGAC
CTCGACTACGACTCGGTGCAGCCGTATTTCTACTGCGACGAGGAGGAGAACTTCTACCAGCAGCAGCAGC
AGAGCGAGCTGCAGCCCCCGGCGCCCAGCGAGGATATCTGGAAGAAATTCGAGCTGCTGCCCACCCCGCC
CCTGTCCCCTAGCCGCCGCTCCGGGCTCTGCTCGCCCTCCTACGTTGCGGTCACACCCTTCTCCCTTCGG
GGAGACAACGACGGCGGTGGCGGGAGCTTCTCCACGGCCGACCAGCTGGAGATGGTGACCGAGCTGCTGG
GAGGAGACATGGTGAACCAGAGTTTCATCTGCGACCCGGACGACGAGACCTTCATCAAAAACATCATCAT
CCAGGACTGTATGTGGAGCGGCTTCTCGGCCGCCGCCAAGCTCGTCTCAGAGAAGCTGGCCTCCTACCAG
GCTGCGCGCAAAGACAGCGGCAGCCCGAACCCCGCCCGCGGCCACAGCGTCTGCTCCACCTCCAGCTTGT
ACCTGCAGGATCTGAGCGCCGCCGCCTCAGAGTGCATCGACCCCTCGGTGGTCTTCCCCTACCCTCTCAA
CGACAGCAGCTCGCCCAAGTCCTGCGCCTCGCAAGACTCCAGCGCCTTCTCTCCGTCCTCGGATTCTCTG
CTCTCCTCGACGGAGTCCTCCCCGCAGGGCAGCCCCGAGCCCCTGGTGCTCCATGAGGAGACACCGCCCA
CCACCAGCAGCGACTCTGAGGAGGAACAAGAAGATGAGGAAGAAATCGATGTTGTTTCTGTGGAAAAGAG
GCAGGCTCCTGGCAAAAGGTCAGAGTCTGGATCACCTTCTGCTGGAGGCCACAGCAAACCTCCTCACAGC
CCACTGGTCCTCAAGAGGTGCCACGTCTCCACACATCAGCACAACTACGCAGCGCCTCCCTCCACTCGGA
AGGACTATCCTGCTGCCAAGAGGGTCAAGTTGGACAGTGTCAGAGTCCTGAGACAGATCAGCAACAACCG
AAAATGCACCAGCCCCAGGTCCTCGGACACCGAGGAGAATGTCAAGAGGCGAACACACAACGTCTTGGAG
CGCCAGAGGAGGAACGAGCTAAAACGGAGCTTTTTTGCCCTGCGTGACCAGATCCCGGAGTTGGAAAACA
ATGAAAAGGCCCCCAAGGTAGTTATCCTTAAAAAAGCCACAGCATACATCCTGTCCGTCCAAGCAGAGGA
GCAAAAGCTCATTTCTGAAGAGGACTTGTTGCGGAAACGACGAGAACAGTTGAAACACAAACTTGAACAG
CTACGGAACTCTTGTGCGTAAGAATTCGATATCAAGCTTATCGATAATCAACCTCTGGATTACAAAATTT
GTGAAAGATTGACTGGTATTCTTAACTATGTTGCTCCTTTTACGCTATGTGGATACGCTGCTTTAATGCC
TTTGTATCATGCTATTGCTTCCCGTATGGCTTTCATTTTCTCCTCCTTGTATAAATCCTGGTTGCTGTCT
CTTTATGAGGAGTTGTGGCCCGTTGTCAGGCAACGTGGCGTGGTGTGCACTGTGTTTGCTGACGCAACCC
CCACTGGTTGGGGCATTGCCACCACCTGTCAGCTCCTTTCCGGGACTTTCGCTTTCCCCCTCCCTATTGC
CACGGCGGAACTCATCGCCGCCTGCCTTGCCCGCTGCTGGACAGGGGCTCGGCTGTTGGGCACTGACAAT
TCCGTGGTGTTGTCGGGGAAATCATCGTCCTTTCCTTGGCTGCTCGCCTGTGTTGCCACCTGGATTCTGC
GCGGGACGTCCTTCTGCTACGTCCCTTCGGCCCTCAATCCAGCGGACCTTCCTTCCCGCGGCCTGCTGCC
GGCTCTGCGGCCTCTTCCGCGTCTTCGCCTTCGCCCTCAGACGAGTCGGATCTCCCTTTGGGCCGCCTCC
CCGCATCGATACCGTCGACCTCGAGACCTAGAAAAACATGGAGCAATCACAAGTAGCAATACAGCAGCTA
CCAATGCTGATTGTGCCTGGCTAGAAGCACAAGAGGAGGAGGAGGTGGGTTTTCCAGTCACACCTCAGGT
ACCTTTAAGACCAATGACTTACAAGGCAGCTGTAGATCTTAGCCACTTTTTAAAAGAAAAGGGGGGACTG
GAAGGGCTAATTCACTCCCAACGAAGACAAGATATCCTTGATCTGTGGATCTACCACACACAAGGCTACT
TCCCTGATTGGCAGAACTACACACCAGGGCCAGGGATCAGATATCCACTGACCTTTGGATGGTGCTACAA
GCTAGTACCAGTTGAGCAAGAGAAGGTAGAAGAAGCCAATGAAGGAGAGAACACCCGCTTGTTACACCCT
GTGAGCCTGCATGGGATGGATGACCCGGAGAGAGAAGTATTAGAGTGGAGGTTTGACAGCCGCCTAGCAT
TTCATCACATGGCCCGAGAGCTGCATCCGGACTGTACTGGGTCTCTCTGGTTAGACCAGATCTGAGCCTG
GGAGCTCTCTGGCTAACTAGGGAACCCACTGCTTAAGCCTCAATAAAGCTTGCCTTGAGTGCTTCAAGTA
GTGTGTGCCCGTCTGTTGTGTGACTCTGGTAACTAGAGATCCCTCAGACCCTTTTAGTCAGTGTGGAAAA
TCTCTAGCAGGGCCCGTTTAAACCCGCTGATCAGCCTCGACTGTGCCTTCTAGTTGCCAGCCATCTGTTG
TTTGCCCCTCCCCCGTGCCTTCCTTGACCCTGGAAGGTGCCACTCCCACTGTCCTTTCCTAATAAAATGA
GGAAATTGCATCGCATTGTCTGAGTAGGTGTCATTCTATTCTGGGGGGTGGGGTGGGGCAGGACAGCAAG
GGGGAGGATTGGGAAGACAATAGCAGGCATGCTGGGGATGCGGTGGGCTCTATGGCTTCTGAGGCGGAAA
GAACCAGCTGGGGCTCTAGGGGGTATCCCC
[124 nt withheld, positions 5841-5964]
C
[91 nt withheld, positions 5966-6056]
A
[49 nt withheld, positions 6058-6106]
CCTTTGACGTTGGAGTCCACGTTCTTT
[37 nt withheld, positions 6134-6170]
ACCCTATCTCGGTCTATTCTTTTGATTTATAAGGGATTTTGCCGATTTCGGCCTATTGGTTAAAAAATGA
GCTGATTTAACAAAAATTTAACGCGAATTAATTCTGTGGAATGTGTGTCAGTTAGGGTGTGGAAAGTCCC
CAGGCTCCCCAGCAGGCAGAAGTATGCAAAGCATGCATCTCAATTAGTCAGCAACCAGGTGTGGAAAGTC
CCCAGGCTCCCCAGCAGGCAGAAGTATGCAAAGCATGCATCTCAATTAGTCAGCAACCATAGTCCCGCCC
CTAACTCCGCCCATCCCGCCCCTAACTCCGCCCAGTTCCGCCCATTCTCCGCCCCATGGCTGACTAATTT
TTTTTATTTATGCAGAGGCCGAGGCCGCCTCTGCCTCTGAGCTATTCCAGAAGTAGTGAGGAGGCTTTTT
TGGAGGCCTAGGCTTTTGCAAAAAGCTCCCGGGAGCTTGTATATCCATTTTCGGATCTGATCAGCACGTG
TTGACAATTAATCATCGGCATAGTATATCGGCATAGTATAATACGACAAGGTGAGGAACTAAACCATGGC
CAAGTTGACCAGTGCCGTTCCGGTGCTCACCGCGCGCGACGTCGCCGGAGCGGTCGAGTTCTGGACCGAC
CGGCTCGGGTTCTCCCGGGACTTCGTGGAGGACGACTTCGCCGGTGTGGTCCGGGACGACGTGACCCTGT
TCATCAGCGCGGTCCAGGACCAGGTGGTGCCGGACAACACCCTGGCCTGGGTGTGGGTGCGCGGCCTGGA
CGAGCTGTACGCCGAGTGGTCGGAGGTCGTGTCCACGAACTTCCGGGACGCCTCCGGGCCGGCCATGACC
GAGATCGGCGAGCAGCCGTGGGGGCGGGAGTTCGCCCTGCGCGACCCGGCCGGCAACTGCGTGCACTTCG
TGGCCGAGGAGCAGGACTGACACGTGCTACGAGATTTCGATTCCACCGCCGCCTTCTATGAAAGGTTGGG
CTTCGGAATCGTTTTCCGGGACGCCGGCTGGATGATCCTCCAGCGCGGGGATCTCATGCTGGAGTTCTTC
GCCCACCCCAACTTGTTTATTGCAGCTTATAATGGTTACAAATAAAGCAATAGCATCACAAATTTCACAA
ATAAAGCATTTTTTTCACTGCATTCTAGTTGTGGTTTGTCCAAACTCATCAATGTATCTTATCATGTCTG
TATACCGTCGACCTCTAGCTAGAGCTTGGCGTAATCATGGTCATAGCTGTTTCCTGTGTGAAATTGTTAT
CCGCTCACAATTCCACACAACATACGAGCCGGAAGCATAAAGTGTAAAGCCTGGGGTGCCTAATGAGTGA
GCTAACTCACATTAATTGCGTTGCGCTCACTGCCCGCTTTCCAGTCGGGAAACCTGTCGTGCCAGCTGCA
TTAATGAATCGGCCAACGCGCGGGGAGAGGCGGTTTGCGTATTGGGCGCTCTTCCGCTTCCTCGCTCACT
GACTCGCTGCGCTCGGTCGTTCGGCTGCGGCGAGCGGTATCAGCTCACTCAAAGGCGGTAATACGGTTAT
CCACAGAATCAGGGGATAACGCAGGAAAGAACATGTGAGCAAAAGGCCAGCAAAAGGCCAGGAACCGTAA
AAAGGCCGCGTTGCTGGCGTTTTTCCATAGGCTCCGCCCCCCTGACGAGCATCACAAAAATCGACGCTCA
AGTCAGAGGTGGCGAAACCCGACAGGACTATAAAGATACCAGGCGTTTCCCCCTGGAAGCTCCCTCGTGC
GCTCTCCTGTTCCGACCCTGCCGCTTACCGGATACCTGTCCGCCTTTCTCCCTTCGGGAAGCGTGGCGCT
TTCTCATAGCTCACGCTGTAGGTATCTCAGTTCGGTGTAGGTCGTTCGCTCCAAGCTGGGCTGTGTGCAC
GAACCCCCCGTTCAGCCCGACCGCTGCGCCTTATCCGGTAACTATCGTCTTGAGTCCAACCCGGTAAGAC
ACGACTTATCGCCACTGGCAGCAGCCACTGGTAACAGGATTAGCAGAGCGAGGTATGTAGGCGGTGCTAC
AGAGTTCTTGAAGTGGTGGCCTAACTACGGCTACACTAGAAGAACAGTATTTGGTATCTGCGCTCTGCTG
AAGCCAGTTACCTTCGGAAAAAGAGTTGGTAGCTCTTGATCCGGCAAACAAACCACCGCTGGTAGCGGTG
GTTTTTTTGTTTGCAAGCAGCAGATTACGCGCAGAAAAAAAGGATCTCAAGAAGATCCTTTGATCTTTTC
TACGGGGTCTGACGCTCAGTGGAACGAAAACTCACGTTAAGGGATTTTGGTCATGAGATTATCAAAAAGG
ATCTTCACCTAGATCCTTTTAAATTAAAAATGAAGTTTTAAATCAATCTAAAGTATATATGAGTAAACTT
GGTCTGACAGTTACCAATGCTTAATCAGTGAGGCACCTATCTCAGCGATCTGTCTATTTCGTTCATCCAT
AGTTGCCTGACTCCCCGTCGTGTAGATAACTACGATACGGGAGGGCTTACCATCTGGCCCCAGTGCTGCA
ATGATACCGCGAGACCCACGCTCACCGGCTCCAGATTTATCAGCAATAAACCAGCCAGCCGGAAGGGCCG
AGCGCAGAAGTGGTCCTGCAACTTTATCCGCCTCCATCCAGTCTATTAATTGTTGCCGGGAAGCTAGAGT
AAGTAGTTCGCCAGTTAATAGTTTGCGCAACGTTGTTGCCATTGCTACAGGCATCGTGGTGTCACGCTCG
TCGTTTGGTATGGCTTCATTCAGCTCCGGTTCCCAACGATCAAGGCGAGTTACATGATCCCCCATGTTGT
GCAAAAAAGCGGTTAGCTCCTTCGGTCCTCCGATCGTTGTCAGAAGTAAGTTGGCCGCAGTGTTATCACT
CATGGTTATGGCAGCACTGCATAATTCTCTTACTGTCATGCCATCCGTAAGATGCTTTTCTGTGACTGGT
GAGTACTCAACCAAGTCATTCTGAGAATAGTGTATGCGGCGACCGAGTTGCTCTTGCCCGGCGTCAATAC
GGGATAATACCGCGCCACATAGCAGAACTTTAAAAGTGCTCATCATTGGAAAACGTTCTTCGGGGCGAAA
ACTCTCAAGGATCTTACCGCTGTTGAGATCCAGTTCGATGTAACCCACTCGTGCACCCAACTGATCTTCA
GCATCTTTTACTTTCACCAGCGTTTCTGGGTGAGCAAAAACAGGAAGGCAAAATGCCGCAAAAAAGGGAA
TAAGGGCGACACGGAAATGTTGAATACTCATACTCTTCCTTTTTCAATATTATTGAAGCATTTATCAGGG
TTATTGTCTCATGAGCGGATACATATTTGAATGTATTTAGAAAAATAAACAAATAGGGGTTCCGCGCACA
TTTCCCCGAAAAGTGCCACCTGACGTCGACGGATCGGGAGATCTCCCGATCCCCTATGGTGCACTCTCAG
TACAATCTGCTCTGATGCCGCATAGTTAAGCCAGTATCTGCTCCCTGCTTGTGTGTTGGAGGTCGCTGAG
TAGTGCGCGAGCAAAATTTAAGCTACAACAAGGCAAGGCTTGACCGACAATTGCATGAAGAATCTGCTTA
GGGTTAGGCGTTTTGCGCTGCTTCGCGATGTACGGGCCAGATATA
Features (pLannotate 1.2.2; 32 found; start..end, strand, type, name):
      7..386     +  enhancer       CMV enhancer: human cytomegalovirus immediate early enhancer
    387..586     +  promoter       CMV promoter: human cytomegalovirus (CMV) immediate early promoter
    604..784     +  LTR            5' LTR (truncated): truncated 5' long terminal repeat (LTR) from HIV-1
    831..956     +  misc_feature   HIV-1 Ψ: packaging signal of human immunodeficiency virus type 1
    940..1303    +  CDS            HIV-1 gag (fragment): gag protein from human immunodeficiency virus 1; gag
   1449..1682    +  misc_feature   RRE: The Rev response element (RRE) of HIV-1 allows for Rev-dependent mRNA export from the nucleus to the cytoplasm.
   2059..2159    +  CDS            Rev (fragment): human immunodeficiency virus 1 (HIV-1) Rev protein; rev; enhances nuclear export of unspliced and incompletely spliced viral mRNAs
   2209..2326    +  misc_feature   cPPT/CTS: central polypurine tract and central termination sequence of HIV-1
   2383..2653    +  protein_bind   tetracycline response element: contains seven copies of the tetracycline operator tetO tetracycline repressor TetR
   2664..2681    +  misc_feature   MCS (fragment): pUC18/19 multiple cloning site
   2686..2724    +  promoter       minimal CMV promoter: human cytomegalovirus (CMV) immediate early promoter
   2902..4221    +  CDS            c-Myc: human c-Myc proto-oncogene
   4222..4246    +  misc_feature   MCS (fragment): pBluescript multiple cloning site
   4246..4834    +  misc_feature   WPRE: woodchuck hepatitis virus posttranscriptional regulatory element
   4771..5352    +  CDS            nef (fragment): NEF_HV1H2 - Experimental evidence at protein level: Swiss-Prot protein existence level 1. Extracellular Nef protein targets CD4(+) T-lymphocytes for apoptosis by interacting with CXCR4 surface receptors. From Human immunodeficiency virus type 1 group M subtype B (isolate HXB2) (HIV-1).
   5359..5539    +  LTR            5' LTR (truncated): truncated 5' long terminal repeat (LTR) from HIV-1
   5571..5795    +  polyA_signal   bGH poly(A) signal: bovine growth hormone polyadenylation signal
   5799..5820    +  promoter       SV40 promoter (fragment): SV40 enhancer and early promoter
   5841..6269    +  rep_origin     f1 ori (sequence partly withheld): f1 bacteriophage origin of replication; arrow indicates direction of (+) strand synthesis
   6283..6612    +  promoter       SV40 promoter: SV40 enhancer and early promoter
   6660..6707    +  promoter       EM7 promoter: synthetic bacterial promoter&nbsp
   6726..7100    +  CDS            BleoR: antibiotic-binding protein; Sh ble from Streptoalloteichus hindustanus; confers resistance to bleomycin, phleomycin, and Zeocin™
   7110..7235    +  CDS            ble (fragment): BLE_KLEPN - Experimental evidence at protein level: Swiss-Prot protein existence level 1. Binding protein with a strong affinity to the bleomycin family of antibiotics. Binds to CL990; an antimitotic-antibiotic compound. From Klebsiella pneumoniae.
   7230..7351    +  polyA_signal   SV40 poly(A) signal: SV40 polyadenylation signal
   7424..7440    -  protein_bind   lac operator: The lac repressor binds to the lac operator to inhibit transcription in E. coli. This inhibition can be relieved by adding lactose or isopropyl-β-D-thiogalactopyranoside (IPTG). lac repressor encoded by lacI
   7448..7478    -  promoter       lac promoter: promoter for the E. coli lac operon
   7493..7514    -  protein_bind   CAP binding site: CAP binding activates transcription in the presence of cAMP. E. coli catabolite activator protein
   7527..7619    -  CDS            lacI (fragment): lac repressor; lacI; The lac repressor binds to the lac operator to inhibit transcription in E. coli. This inhibition can be relieved by adding lactose or isopropyl-β-D-thiogalactopyranoside (IPTG).
   7802..8390    -  rep_origin     ori: high-copy-number ColE1/pMB1/pBR322/pUC origin of replication
   8561..9421    -  CDS            AmpR: β-lactamase; bla; confers resistance to ampicillin, carbenicillin, and related antibiotics
   9422..9526    -  promoter       AmpR promoter: bla
   9585..9637    -  misc_feature   bom (fragment): basis of mobility region from pBR322
