>Addgene plasmid #20723 | FUW-tetO-hMYC | analyzer sequence | sequence record 9628
CGCGTTGACATTGATTATTGACTAGTTATTAATAGTAATCAATTACGGGGTCATTAGTTCATAGCCCATA
TATGGAGTTCCGCGTTACATAACTTACGGTAAATGGCCCGCCTGGCTGACCGCCCAACGACCCCCGCCCA
TTGACGTCAATAATGACGTATGTTCCCATAGTAACGCCAATAGGGACTTTCCATTGACGTCAATGGGTGG
AGTATTTACGGTAAACTGCCCACTTGGCAGTACATCAAGTGTATCATATGCCAAGTACGCCCCCTATTGA
CGTCAATGACGGTAAATGGCCCGCCTGGCATTATGCCCAGTACATGACCTTATGGGACTTTCCTACTTGG
CAGTACATCTACGTATTAGTCATCGCTATTACCATGGTGATGCGGTTTTGGCAGTACATCAATGGGCGTG
GATAGCGGTTTGACTCACGGGGATTTCCAAGTCTCCACCCCATTGACGTCAATGGGAGTTTGTTTTGGCA
CCAAAATCAACGGGACTTTCCAAAATGTCGTAACAACTCCGCCCCATTGACGCAAATGGGCGGTAGGCGT
GTACGGTGGGAGGTCTATATAAGCAGCGCGTTTTGCCTGTACTGGGTCTCTCTGGTTAGACCAGATCTGA
GCCTGGGAGCTCTCTGGCTAACTAGGGAACCCACTGCTTAAGCCTCAATAAAGCTTGCCTTGAGTGCTTC
AAGTAGTGTGTGCCCGTCTGTTGTGTGACTCTGGTAACTAGAGATCCCTCAGACCCTTTTAGTCAGTGTG
GAAAATCTCTAGCAGTGGCGCCCGAACAGGGACTTGAAAGCGAAAGGGAAACCAGAGGAGCTCTCTCGAC
GCAGGACTCGGCTTGCTGAAGCGCGCACGGCAAGAGGCGAGGGGCGGCGACTGGTGAGTACGCCAAAAAT
TTTGACTAGCGGAGGCTAGAAGGAGAGAGATGGGTGCGAGAGCGTCAGTATTAAGCGGGGGAGAATTAGA
TCGCGATGGGAAAAAATTCGGTTAAGGCCAGGGGGAAAGAAAAAATATAAATTAAAACATATAGTATGGG
CAAGCAGGGAGCTAGAACGATTCGCAGTTAATCCTGGCCTGTTAGAAACATCAGAAGGCTGTAGACAAAT
ACTGGGACAGCTACAACCATCCCTTCAGACAGGATCAGAAGAACTTAGATCATTATATAATACAGTAGCA
ACCCTCTATTGTGTGCATCAAAGGATAGAGATAAAAGACACCAAGGAAGCTTTAGACAAGATAGAGGAAG
AGCAAAACAAAAGTAAGACCACCGCACAGCAAGCGGCCGCTGATCTTCAGACCTGGAGGAGGAGATATGA
GGGACAATTGGAGAAGTGAATTATATAAATATAAAGTAGTAAAAATTGAACCATTAGGAGTAGCACCCAC
CAAGGCAAAGAGAAGAGTGGTGCAGAGAGAAAAAAGAGCAGTGGGAATAGGAGCTTTGTTCCTTGGGTTC
TTGGGAGCAGCAGGAAGCACTATGGGCGCAGCGTCAATGACGCTGACGGTACAGGCCAGACAATTATTGT
CTGGTATAGTGCAGCAGCAGAACAATTTGCTGAGGGCTATTGAGGCGCAACAGCATCTGTTGCAACTCAC
AGTCTGGGGCATCAAGCAGCTCCAGGCAAGAATCCTGGCTGTGGAAAGATACCTAAAGGATCAACAGCTC
CTGGGGATTTGGGGTTGCTCTGGAAAACTCATTTGCACCACTGCTGTGCCTTGGAATGCTAGTTGGAGTA
ATAAATCTCTGGAACAGATTTGGAATCACACGACCTGGATGGAGTGGGACAGAGAAATTAACAATTACAC
AAGCTTAATACACTCCTTAATTGAAGAATCGCAAAACCAGCAAGAAAAGAATGAACAAGAATTATTGGAA
TTAGATAAATGGGCAAGTTTGTGGAATTGGTTTAACATAACAAATTGGCTGTGGTATATAAAATTATTCA
TAATGATAGTAGGAGGCTTGGTAGGTTTAAGAATAGTTTTTGCTGTACTTTCTATAGTGAATAGAGTTAG
GCAGGGATATTCACCATTATCGTTTCAGACCCACCTCCCAACCCCGAGGGGACCCGACAGGCCCGAAGGA
ATAGAAGAAGAAGGTGGAGAGAGAGACAGAGACAGATCCATTCGATTAGTGAACGGATCGGCACTGCGTG
CGCCAATTCTGCAGACAAATGGCAGTATTCATCCACAATTTTAAAAGAAAAGGGGGGATTGGGGGGTACA
GTGCAGGGGAAAGAATAGTAGACATAATAGCAACAGACATACAAACTAAAGAATTACAAAAACAAATTAC
AAAAATTCAAAATTTTCGGGTTTATTACAGGGACAGCAGAGATCCAGTTTGGTTAATGATCTCGAGTTTA
CCACTCCCTATCAGTGATAGAGAAAAGTGAAAGTCGAGTTTACCACTCCCTATCAGTGATAGAGAAAAGT
GAAAGTCGAGTTTACCACTCCCTATCAGTGATAGAGAAAAGTGAAAGTCGAGTTTACCACTCCCTATCAG
TGATAGAGAAAAGTGAAAGTCGAGTTTACCACTCCCTATCAGTGATAGAGAAAAGTGAAAGTCGAGTTTA
CCACTCCCTATCAGTGATAGAGAAAAGTGAAAGTCGAGTTTACCACTCCCTATCAGTGATAGAGAAAAGT
GAAAGTCGAGCTCGGTACCCGGGTCGAGTAGGCGTGTACGGTGGGAGGCCTATATAAGCAGAGCTCGTTT
AGTGAACCGTCAGATCGCCTGGAGACGCCATCCACGCTGTTTTGACCTCCATAGAAGACACCGGGACCGA
TCCAGCCTCCGCGGCCCCGAATTCCTCTGAAAGGCTCTCCTTGCAGCTGCTTAGACGCTGGATTTTTTTC
GGGTAGTGGAAAACCAGCAGCCTCCCGCGACGATGCCCCTCAACGTTAGCTTCACCAACAGGAACTATGA
CCTCGACTACGACTCGGTGCAGCCGTATTTCTACTGCGACGAGGAGGAGAACTTCTACCAGCAGCAGCAG
CAGAGCGAGCTGCAGCCCCCGGCGCCCAGCGAGGATATCTGGAAGAAATTCGAGCTGCTGCCCACCCCGC
CCCTGTCCCCTAGCCGCCGCTCCGGGCTCTGCTCGCCCTCCTACGTTGCGGTCACACCCTTCTCCCTTCG
GGGAGACAACGACGGCGGTGGCGGGAGCTTCTCCACGGCCGACCAGCTGGAGATGGTGACCGAGCTGCTG
GGAGGAGACATGGTGAACCAGAGTTTCATCTGCGACCCGGACGACGAGACCTTCATCAAAAACATCATCA
TCCAGGACTGTATGTGGAGCGGCTTCTCGGCCGCCGCCAAGCTCGTCTCAGAGAAGCTGGCCTCCTACCA
GGCTGCGCGCAAAGACAGCGGCAGCCCGAACCCCGCCCGCGGCCACAGCGTCTGCTCCACCTCCAGCTTG
TACCTGCAGGATCTGAGCGCCGCCGCCTCAGAGTGCATCGACCCCTCGGTGGTCTTCCCCTACCCTCTCA
ACGACAGCAGCTCGCCCAAGTCCTGCGCCTCGCAAGACTCCAGCGCCTTCTCTCCGTCCTCGGATTCTCT
GCTCTCCTCGACGGAGTCCTCCCCGCAGGGCAGCCCCGAGCCCCTGGTGCTCCATGAGGAGACACCGCCC
ACCACCAGCAGCGACTCTGAGGAGGAACAAGAAGATGAGGAAGAAATCGATGTTGTTTCTGTGGAAAAGA
GGCAGGCTCCTGGCAAAAGGTCAGAGTCTGGATCACCTTCTGCTGGAGGCCACAGCAAACCTCCTCACAG
CCCACTGGTCCTCAAGAGGTGCCACGTCTCCACACATCAGCACAACTACGCAGCGCCTCCCTCCACTCGG
AAGGACTATCCTGCTGCCAAGAGGGTCAAGTTGGACAGTGTCAGAGTCCTGAGACAGATCAGCAACAACC
GAAAATGCACCAGCCCCAGGTCCTCGGACACCGAGGAGAATGTCAAGAGGCGAACACACAACGTCTTGGA
GCGCCAGAGGAGGAACGAGCTAAAACGGAGCTTTTTTGCCCTGCGTGACCAGATCCCGGAGTTGGAAAAC
AATGAAAAGGCCCCCAAGGTAGTTATCCTTAAAAAAGCCACAGCATACATCCTGTCCGTCCAAGCAGAGG
AGCAAAAGCTCATTTCTGAAGAGGACTTGTTGCGGAAACGACGAGAACAGTTGAAACACAAACTTGAACA
GCTACGGAACTCTTGTGCGTAAGAATTCGATATCAAGCTTATCGATAATCAACCTCTGGATTACAAAATT
TGTGAAAGATTGACTGGTATTCTTAACTATGTTGCTCCTTTTACGCTATGTGGATACGCTGCTTTAATGC
CTTTGTATCATGCTATTGCTTCCCGTATGGCTTTCATTTTCTCCTCCTTGTATAAATCCTGGTTGCTGTC
TCTTTATGAGGAGTTGTGGCCCGTTGTCAGGCAACGTGGCGTGGTGTGCACTGTGTTTGCTGACGCAACC
CCCACTGGTTGGGGCATTGCCACCACCTGTCAGCTCCTTTCCGGGACTTTCGCTTTCCCCCTCCCTATTG
CCACGGCGGAACTCATCGCCGCCTGCCTTGCCCGCTGCTGGACAGGGGCTCGGCTGTTGGGCACTGACAA
TTCCGTGGTGTTGTCGGGGAAATCATCGTCCTTTCCTTGGCTGCTCGCCTGTGTTGCCACCTGGATTCTG
CGCGGGACGTCCTTCTGCTACGTCCCTTCGGCCCTCAATCCAGCGGACCTTCCTTCCCGCGGCCTGCTGC
CGGCTCTGCGGCCTCTTCCGCGTCTTCGCCTTCGCCCTCAGACGAGTCGGATCTCCCTTTGGGCCGCCTC
CCCGCATCGATACCGTCGACCTCGAGACCTAGAAAAACATGGAGCAATCACAAGTAGCAATACAGCAGCT
ACCAATGCTGATTGTGCCTGGCTAGAAGCACAAGAGGAGGAGGAGGTGGGTTTTCCAGTCACACCTCAGG
TACCTTTAAGACCAATGACTTACAAGGCAGCTGTAGATCTTAGCCACTTTTTAAAAGAAAAGGGGGGACT
GGAAGGGCTAATTCACTCCCAACGAAGACAAGATATCCTTGATCTGTGGATCTACCACACACAAGGCTAC
TTCCCTGATTGGCAGAACTACACACCAGGGCCAGGGATCAGATATCCACTGACCTTTGGATGGTGCTACA
AGCTAGTACCAGTTGAGCAAGAGAAGGTAGAAGAAGCCAATGAAGGAGAGAACACCCGCTTGTTACACCC
TGTGAGCCTGCATGGGATGGATGACCCGGAGAGAGAAGTATTAGAGTGGAGGTTTGACAGCCGCCTAGCA
TTTCATCACATGGCCCGAGAGCTGCATCCGGACTGTACTGGGTCTCTCTGGTTAGACCAGATCTGAGCCT
GGGAGCTCTCTGGCTAACTAGGGAACCCACTGCTTAAGCCTCAATAAAGCTTGCCTTGAGTGCTTCAAGT
AGTGTGTGCCCGTCTGTTGTGTGACTCTGGTAACTAGAGATCCCTCAGACCCTTTTAGTCAGTGTGGAAA
ATCTCTAGCAGGGCCCGTTTAAACCCGCTGATCAGCCTCGACTGTGCCTTCTAGTTGCCAGCCATCTGTT
GTTTGCCCCTCCCCCGTGCCTTCCTTGACCCTGGAAGGTGCCACTCCCACTGTCCTTTCCTAATAAAATG
AGGAAATTGCATCGCATTGTCTGAGTAGGTGTCATTCTATTCTGGGGGGTGGGGTGGGGCAGGACAGCAA
GGGGGAGGATTGGGAAGACAATAGCAGGCATGCTGGGGATGCGGTGGGCTCTATGGCTTCTGAGGCGGAA
AGAACCAGCTGGGGCTCTAGGGGGTATCCCC
[124 nt withheld, positions 5842-5965]
C
[91 nt withheld, positions 5967-6057]
A
[49 nt withheld, positions 6059-6107]
CCTTTGACGTTGGAGTCCACGTTCTTT
[37 nt withheld, positions 6135-6171]
ACCCTATCTCGGTCTATTCTTTTGATTTATAAGGGATTTTGCCGATTTCGGCCTATTGGTTAAAAAATGA
GCTGATTTAACAAAAATTTAACGCGAATTAATTCTGTGGAATGTGTGTCAGTTAGGGTGTGGAAAGTCCC
CAGGCTCCCCAGCAGGCAGAAGTATGCAAAGCATGCATCTCAATTAGTCAGCAACCAGGTGTGGAAAGTC
CCCAGGCTCCCCAGCAGGCAGAAGTATGCAAAGCATGCATCTCAATTAGTCAGCAACCATAGTCCCGCCC
CTAACTCCGCCCATCCCGCCCCTAACTCCGCCCAGTTCCGCCCATTCTCCGCCCCATGGCTGACTAATTT
TTTTTATTTATGCAGAGGCCGAGGCCGCCTCTGCCTCTGAGCTATTCCAGAAGTAGTGAGGAGGCTTTTT
TGGAGGCCTAGGCTTTTGCAAAAAGCTCCCGGGAGCTTGTATATCCATTTTCGGATCTGATCAGCACGTG
TTGACAATTAATCATCGGCATAGTATATCGGCATAGTATAATACGACAAGGTGAGGAACTAAACCATGGC
CAAGTTGACCAGTGCCGTTCCGGTGCTCACCGCGCGCGACGTCGCCGGAGCGGTCGAGTTCTGGACCGAC
CGGCTCGGGTTCTCCCGGGACTTCGTGGAGGACGACTTCGCCGGTGTGGTCCGGGACGACGTGACCCTGT
TCATCAGCGCGGTCCAGGACCAGGTGGTGCCGGACAACACCCTGGCCTGGGTGTGGGTGCGCGGCCTGGA
CGAGCTGTACGCCGAGTGGTCGGAGGTCGTGTCCACGAACTTCCGGGACGCCTCCGGGCCGGCCATGACC
GAGATCGGCGAGCAGCCGTGGGGGCGGGAGTTCGCCCTGCGCGACCCGGCCGGCAACTGCGTGCACTTCG
TGGCCGAGGAGCAGGACTGACACGTGCTACGAGATTTCGATTCCACCGCCGCCTTCTATGAAAGGTTGGG
CTTCGGAATCGTTTTCCGGGACGCCGGCTGGATGATCCTCCAGCGCGGGGATCTCATGCTGGAGTTCTTC
GCCCACCCCAACTTGTTTATTGCAGCTTATAATGGTTACAAATAAAGCAATAGCATCACAAATTTCACAA
ATAAAGCATTTTTTTCACTGCATTCTAGTTGTGGTTTGTCCAAACTCATCAATGTATCTTATCATGTCTG
TATACCGTCGACCTCTAGCTAGAGCTTGGCGTAATCATGGTCATAGCTGTTTCCTGTGTGAAATTGTTAT
CCGCTCACAATTCCACACAACATACGAGCCGGAAGCATAAAGTGTAAAGCCTGGGGTGCCTAATGAGTGA
GCTAACTCACATTAATTGCGTTGCGCTCACTGCCCGCTTTCCAGTCGGGAAACCTGTCGTGCCAGCTGCA
TTAATGAATCGGCCAACGCGCGGGGAGAGGCGGTTTGCGTATTGGGCGCTCTTCCGCTTCCTCGCTCACT
GACTCGCTGCGCTCGGTCGTTCGGCTGCGGCGAGCGGTATCAGCTCACTCAAAGGCGGTAATACGGTTAT
CCACAGAATCAGGGGATAACGCAGGAAAGAACATGTGAGCAAAAGGCCAGCAAAAGGCCAGGAACCGTAA
AAAGGCCGCGTTGCTGGCGTTTTTCCATAGGCTCCGCCCCCCTGACGAGCATCACAAAAATCGACGCTCA
AGTCAGAGGTGGCGAAACCCGACAGGACTATAAAGATACCAGGCGTTTCCCCCTGGAAGCTCCCTCGTGC
GCTCTCCTGTTCCGACCCTGCCGCTTACCGGATACCTGTCCGCCTTTCTCCCTTCGGGAAGCGTGGCGCT
TTCTCATAGCTCACGCTGTAGGTATCTCAGTTCGGTGTAGGTCGTTCGCTCCAAGCTGGGCTGTGTGCAC
GAACCCCCCGTTCAGCCCGACCGCTGCGCCTTATCCGGTAACTATCGTCTTGAGTCCAACCCGGTAAGAC
ACGACTTATCGCCACTGGCAGCAGCCACTGGTAACAGGATTAGCAGAGCGAGGTATGTAGGCGGTGCTAC
AGAGTTCTTGAAGTGGTGGCCTAACTACGGCTACACTAGAAGAACAGTATTTGGTATCTGCGCTCTGCTG
AAGCCAGTTACCTTCGGAAAAAGAGTTGGTAGCTCTTGATCCGGCAAACAAACCACCGCTGGTAGCGGTG
GTTTTTTTGTTTGCAAGCAGCAGATTACGCGCAGAAAAAAAGGATCTCAAGAAGATCCTTTGATCTTTTC
TACGGGGTCTGACGCTCAGTGGAACGAAAACTCACGTTAAGGGATTTTGGTCATGAGATTATCAAAAAGG
ATCTTCACCTAGATCCTTTTAAATTAAAAATGAAGTTTTAAATCAATCTAAAGTATATATGAGTAAACTT
GGTCTGACAGTTACCAATGCTTAATCAGTGAGGCACCTATCTCAGCGATCTGTCTATTTCGTTCATCCAT
AGTTGCCTGACTCCCCGTCGTGTAGATAACTACGATACGGGAGGGCTTACCATCTGGCCCCAGTGCTGCA
ATGATACCGCGAGACCCACGCTCACCGGCTCCAGATTTATCAGCAATAAACCAGCCAGCCGGAAGGGCCG
AGCGCAGAAGTGGTCCTGCAACTTTATCCGCCTCCATCCAGTCTATTAATTGTTGCCGGGAAGCTAGAGT
AAGTAGTTCGCCAGTTAATAGTTTGCGCAACGTTGTTGCCATTGCTACAGGCATCGTGGTGTCACGCTCG
TCGTTTGGTATGGCTTCATTCAGCTCCGGTTCCCAACGATCAAGGCGAGTTACATGATCCCCCATGTTGT
GCAAAAAAGCGGTTAGCTCCTTCGGTCCTCCGATCGTTGTCAGAAGTAAGTTGGCCGCAGTGTTATCACT
CATGGTTATGGCAGCACTGCATAATTCTCTTACTGTCATGCCATCCGTAAGATGCTTTTCTGTGACTGGT
GAGTACTCAACCAAGTCATTCTGAGAATAGTGTATGCGGCGACCGAGTTGCTCTTGCCCGGCGTCAATAC
GGGATAATACCGCGCCACATAGCAGAACTTTAAAAGTGCTCATCATTGGAAAACGTTCTTCGGGGCGAAA
ACTCTCAAGGATCTTACCGCTGTTGAGATCCAGTTCGATGTAACCCACTCGTGCACCCAACTGATCTTCA
GCATCTTTTACTTTCACCAGCGTTTCTGGGTGAGCAAAAACAGGAAGGCAAAATGCCGCAAAAAAGGGAA
TAAGGGCGACACGGAAATGTTGAATACTCATACTCTTCCTTTTTCAATATTATTGAAGCATTTATCAGGG
TTATTGTCTCATGAGCGGATACATATTTGAATGTATTTAGAAAAATAAACAAATAGGGGTTCCGCGCACA
TTTCCCCGAAAAGTGCCACCTGACGTCGACGGATCGGGAGATCTCCCGATCCCCTATGGTGCACTCTCAG
TACAATCTGCTCTGATGCCGCATAGTTAAGCCAGTATCTGCTCCCTGCTTGTGTGTTGGAGGTCGCTGAG
TAGTGCGCGAGCAAAATTTAAGCTACAACAAGGCAAGGCTTGACCGACAATTGCATGAAGAATCTGCTTA
GGGTTAGGCGTTTTGCGCTGCTTCGCGATGTACGGGCCAGATATA
Features (pLannotate 1.2.2; 32 found; start..end, strand, type, name):
      7..386     +  enhancer       CMV enhancer: human cytomegalovirus immediate early enhancer
    387..586     +  promoter       CMV promoter: human cytomegalovirus (CMV) immediate early promoter
    604..784     +  LTR            5' LTR (truncated): truncated 5' long terminal repeat (LTR) from HIV-1
    831..956     +  misc_feature   HIV-1 Ψ: packaging signal of human immunodeficiency virus type 1
    940..1303    +  CDS            HIV-1 gag (fragment): gag protein from human immunodeficiency virus 1; gag
   1449..1682    +  misc_feature   RRE: The Rev response element (RRE) of HIV-1 allows for Rev-dependent mRNA export from the nucleus to the cytoplasm.
   2059..2159    +  CDS            Rev (fragment): human immunodeficiency virus 1 (HIV-1) Rev protein; rev; enhances nuclear export of unspliced and incompletely spliced viral mRNAs
   2209..2326    +  misc_feature   cPPT/CTS: central polypurine tract and central termination sequence of HIV-1
   2385..2655    +  protein_bind   tetracycline response element: contains seven copies of the tetracycline operator tetO tetracycline repressor TetR
   2666..2683    +  misc_feature   MCS (fragment): pUC18/19 multiple cloning site
   2688..2725    +  promoter       minimal CMV promoter: human cytomegalovirus (CMV) immediate early promoter
   2903..4222    +  CDS            c-Myc: human c-Myc proto-oncogene
   4223..4247    +  misc_feature   MCS (fragment): pBluescript multiple cloning site
   4247..4835    +  misc_feature   WPRE: woodchuck hepatitis virus posttranscriptional regulatory element
   4772..5353    +  CDS            nef (fragment): NEF_HV1H2 - Experimental evidence at protein level: Swiss-Prot protein existence level 1. Extracellular Nef protein targets CD4(+) T-lymphocytes for apoptosis by interacting with CXCR4 surface receptors. From Human immunodeficiency virus type 1 group M subtype B (isolate HXB2) (HIV-1).
   5360..5540    +  LTR            5' LTR (truncated): truncated 5' long terminal repeat (LTR) from HIV-1
   5572..5796    +  polyA_signal   bGH poly(A) signal: bovine growth hormone polyadenylation signal
   5800..5821    +  promoter       SV40 promoter (fragment): SV40 enhancer and early promoter
   5842..6270    +  rep_origin     f1 ori (sequence partly withheld): f1 bacteriophage origin of replication; arrow indicates direction of (+) strand synthesis
   6284..6613    +  promoter       SV40 promoter: SV40 enhancer and early promoter
   6661..6708    +  promoter       EM7 promoter: synthetic bacterial promoter&nbsp
   6727..7101    +  CDS            BleoR: antibiotic-binding protein; Sh ble from Streptoalloteichus hindustanus; confers resistance to bleomycin, phleomycin, and Zeocin™
   7111..7236    +  CDS            ble (fragment): BLE_KLEPN - Experimental evidence at protein level: Swiss-Prot protein existence level 1. Binding protein with a strong affinity to the bleomycin family of antibiotics. Binds to CL990; an antimitotic-antibiotic compound. From Klebsiella pneumoniae.
   7231..7352    +  polyA_signal   SV40 poly(A) signal: SV40 polyadenylation signal
   7425..7441    -  protein_bind   lac operator: The lac repressor binds to the lac operator to inhibit transcription in E. coli. This inhibition can be relieved by adding lactose or isopropyl-β-D-thiogalactopyranoside (IPTG). lac repressor encoded by lacI
   7449..7479    -  promoter       lac promoter: promoter for the E. coli lac operon
   7494..7515    -  protein_bind   CAP binding site: CAP binding activates transcription in the presence of cAMP. E. coli catabolite activator protein
   7528..7620    -  CDS            lacI (fragment): lac repressor; lacI; The lac repressor binds to the lac operator to inhibit transcription in E. coli. This inhibition can be relieved by adding lactose or isopropyl-β-D-thiogalactopyranoside (IPTG).
   7803..8391    -  rep_origin     ori: high-copy-number ColE1/pMB1/pBR322/pUC origin of replication
   8562..9422    -  CDS            AmpR: β-lactamase; bla; confers resistance to ampicillin, carbenicillin, and related antibiotics
   9423..9527    -  promoter       AmpR promoter: bla
   9586..9638    -  misc_feature   bom (fragment): basis of mobility region from pBR322
