[The description below was written by a language model from this plasmid's Addgene catalogue record and pLannotate feature annotations shown in this document.]
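Description:
FUW-tetO-hMYC is an HIV-1-derived lentiviral transfer plasmid built on the FUW backbone for doxycycline-regulated expression of human c-MYC in mammalian cells. It is propagated in E. coli as a high-copy plasmid through a ColE1/pUC-type origin with ampicillin selection (AmpR under its own bla promoter), and it also carries an f1 origin. Outside the viral unit sits an SV40/EM7-driven BleoR cassette with an SV40 poly(A) signal. This cassette could confer Zeocin resistance on plasmid-transfected cells, but because it lies beyond the 3' LTR it would not be carried into the packaged viral genome.

In the viral portion, a CMV enhancer/promoter is fused to a truncated 5' LTR and drives genomic RNA synthesis in packaging cells. It is followed by the Ψ packaging signal with a partial gag sequence, the RRE for Rev-dependent nuclear export, and the cPPT/CTS element that aids nuclear import of the reverse-transcribed genome. The payload is a tetracycline response element of seven tetO repeats joined to a minimal CMV promoter, upstream of the human c-MYC coding sequence, which was inserted at EcoRI sites. A WPRE then enhances transcript expression, followed by a second LTR (annotated as truncated) and a bGH poly(A) signal. The tetO promoter is essentially silent by itself, so MYC expression needs a tetracycline-controlled transactivator supplied from a separate construct; none is encoded here. No epitope tag or reporter is annotated.

The two feature tables come from near-identical full-length sequence records differing by one nucleotide. The associated publication describes a drug-inducible system for direct reprogramming of human somatic cells to pluripotency, in which this vector provides the MYC factor.
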