Addgene plasmid #20723: FUW-tetO-hMYC
Depositing lab: Rudolf Jaenisch. Depositing organization: Whitehead Institute for Biomedical Research. Publication: A drug-inducible system for direct reprogramming of human somatic cells to pluripotency. Hockemeyer D, Soldner F, Cook EG, Gao Q, Mitalipova M, Jaenisch R. Cell Stem Cell. 2008 Sep 11. 3(3):346-53. 10.1016/j.stem.2008.08.014 PubMed 18786421.
Backbone
  Vector backbone: FUW
  Backbone manufacturer: Carlos Lois
  Backbone size w/o insert (bp): 8382
  Vector type: Mammalian Expression, Lentiviral
Growth in bacteria
  Bacterial resistance: Ampicillin, 100 μg/mL
  Growth temperature: 37°C
  Growth strain: Stbl3
  Growth instructions: TOP10, 37C
  Copy number: High Copy
Gene/Insert
  Gene/Insert name: c-MYC
  Species: H. sapiens (human)
  Insert size (bp): 1365
  Entrez Gene: MYC (a.k.a. MRTL, MYCC, bHLHe39, c-Myc)
  Cloning method: Restriction Enzyme; 5′ cloning site EcoRI (not destroyed); 3′ cloning site EcoRI (not destroyed)
  Sequencing primers: 5′ LNCX
Terms and licenses: Academic/Nonprofit Terms; Industry Terms: Not Available to Industry
How to cite: FUW-tetO-hMYC was a gift from Rudolf Jaenisch (Addgene plasmid # 20723 ; http://n2t.net/addgene:20723 ; RRID:Addgene_20723)
