>Addgene plasmid #20723 | FUW-tetO-hMYC | addgene partial sequence | sequence record 80892 | LNCX 5'-AGCTCGTTTAGTGAACCGTCAGATC-3'
TTTGACCTCCATAGAAGACACCGGGACCGATCCAGCCTCCGCGGCCCCGAATTCCTCTGAAAGGCTCTCC
TTGCAGCTGCTTAGACGCTGGATTTTTTTCGGGTAGTGGAAAACCAGCAGCCTCCCGCGACGATGCCCCT
CAACGTTAGCTTCACCAACAGGAACTATGACCTCGACTACGACTCGGTGCAGCCGTATTTCTACTGCGAC
GAGGAGGAGAACTTCTACCAGCAGCAGCAGCAGAGCGAGCTGCAGCCCCCGGCGCCCAGCGAGGATATCT
GGAAGAAATTCGAGCTGCTGCCCACCCCGCCCCTGTCCCCTAGCCGCCGCTCCGGGCTCTGCTCGCCCTC
CTACGTTGCGGTCACACCCTTCTCCCTTCGGGGAGACAACGACGGCGGTGGCGGGAGCTTCTCCACGGCC
GACCAGCTGGAGATGGTGACCGAGCTGCTGGGAGGAGACATGGTGAACCAGAGTTTCATCTGCGACCCGG
ACGACGAGACCTTCATCAAAAACATCATCATCCAGGACTGTATGTGGAGCGGCTTCTCGGCCGCCGCCAA
GCTCGTCTCAGAGAAGCTGGCCTCCTACCAGGCTGCGCGCAAAGACAGCGGCAGCCCGAACCCCGCCCGC
GGCCACAGCGTCTGCTCCACCTCCAGCTTGTACCTGCAGGATCTGAGCGCCGCCGCCTCAGAGTGCATCG
ACCCCTCGGTGGTCTTCCCCTACCCTCTCAACGACAGCAGCTCGCCCAAGTCCTGCGCCTCGCAAGACTC
CAGCGCCTTCTCTCCGTCCTCGGATTCTCTGCTCTCCTCGACGGAGTCCTCCCCGCAGGGCAGCCCCGAG
CCCCTGGTGCTCCATGAGGAGACACCGCCCACCACCAGCAGCGACTCTGAGGAGGAACAAGAAGATGAGG
AAGAAATCGATGTTGTTTCTGTGGAA
